Addgene plasmid #76274: GRK5 gRNA (BRDN0001148840)
Purpose: 3rd generation lentiviral gRNA plasmid targeting human GRK5
Depositing lab: John Doench & David Root. Depositing organization: Broad Institute. Publication: Optimized sgRNA design to maximize activity and minimize off-target effects of CRISPR-Cas9. Doench JG, Fusi N, Sullender M, Hegde M, Vaimberg EW, Donovan KF, Smith I, Tothova Z, Wilen C, Orchard R, Virgin HW, Listgarten J, Root DE. Nat Biotechnol. 2016 Jan 18. doi: 10.1038/nbt.3437. PubMed 26780180.
Backbone
  Vector backbone: lentiGuide-Puro
  Backbone manufacturer: Zhang Lab (Addgene plasmid # 52963)
  Vector type: Mammalian Expression, Lentiviral, CRISPR
  Selectable markers: Puromycin
Growth in bacteria
  Bacterial resistance: Ampicillin, 100 μg/mL
  Growth temperature: 37°C
  Growth strain: DH5alpha
  Copy number: High Copy
Gene/Insert
  Gene/Insert name: GRK5 (alt names: GRK5; NM_005308.2)
  gRNA/shRNA sequence: TATGCGGCAGAGATCCTCTG
  Species: H. sapiens (human)
  Entrez Gene: GRK5 (a.k.a. FP2025, GPRK5)
  Promoter: hU6
  Cloning method: Unknown
  Sequencing primers: 5′ U6-F; 3′ pS2-R
Terms and licenses: Academic/Nonprofit Terms; Industry Terms: Not Available to Industry
Depositor comments: The gRNA was designed to target the following Genbank reference sequence(s): NM_005308.2. Note that this plasmid does NOT contain Cas9. It should be used in conjunction with lentiCas9-Blast (Addgene #52962) or otherwise with cell lines already expressing Cas9. Browse the full kinome gRNA library at http://www.addgene.org/pooled-library/broadgpp-human-kinome/ or visit http://www.broadinstitute.org/rnai/public/ for detailed protocols and information.
How to cite: GRK5 gRNA (BRDN0001148840) was a gift from John Doench & David Root (Addgene plasmid # 76274 ; http://n2t.net/addgene:76274 ; RRID:Addgene_76274)
