[The description below was written by a language model from this plasmid's Addgene catalogue record and pLannotate feature annotations shown in this document.]
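Description:
GRK5 gRNA (BRDN0001148840) is a third-generation lentiviral CRISPR guide plasmid built on the lentiGuide-Puro backbone and designed to express a single guide RNA against human GRK5 (G protein-coupled receptor kinase 5), with the guide designed against the reference transcript for that gene. In bacteria it is maintained as a high-copy plasmid through a ColE1/pUC-type origin and selected with ampicillin via β-lactamase. The backbone also carries an f1 origin, an SV40 origin and poly(A) signal, and remnants of lac and T7/T3 cloning-vector sequences.

The lentiviral transfer cassette begins with an RSV promoter fused to a truncated HIV-1 5' LTR, which drives Tat-independent production of the genomic RNA. This is followed by the Ψ packaging signal with a partial gag sequence, the Rev response element for Rev-dependent nuclear export, and a cPPT/CTS element that aids nuclear import of the viral genome. It ends in a ΔU3 self-inactivating 3' LTR. Within this cassette, a human U6 RNA polymerase III promoter transcribes the GRK5-specific spacer joined to the Streptococcus pyogenes Cas9 guide scaffold. A separate EF-1α core promoter with its intron A drives puromycin N-acetyltransferase for selection of transduced mammalian cells, with a WPRE downstream to enhance transcript expression.

The plasmid does not encode Cas9, so it is intended for use with a separate Cas9 lentiviral vector or in cells that already express Cas9, where it directs cutting at GRK5 for knockout studies. It belongs to a human kinome guide collection produced in the course of work on optimized sgRNA design.
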