Features (pLannotate 1.2.2; 29 found; start..end, strand, type, name):
     14..80      +  CDS            small t antigen (fragment): SV40 (simian virus 40) small t antigen
    106..317     +  promoter       EF-1α core promoter: core promoter for human elongation factor EF-1α
    318..1256    +  intron         EF-1α intron A: intron upstream of the start codon of human EF-1α
   1278..1877    +  CDS            PuroR (fragment): puromycin N-acetyltransferase; pac from Streptomyces; confers resistance to puromycin
   1893..2481    +  misc_feature   WPRE: woodchuck hepatitis virus posttranscriptional regulatory element
   2532..2551    +  misc_feature   cPPT/CTS (fragment): central polypurine tract and central termination sequence of HIV-1
   2553..2786    +  LTR            3' LTR (ΔU3): self-inactivating 3' long terminal repeat (LTR) from HIV-1
   2864..2985    +  polyA_signal   SV40 poly(A) signal: SV40 polyadenylation signal
   3025..3160    +  rep_origin     SV40 ori: SV40 origin of replication
   3181..3199    -  promoter       T7 promoter: promoter for bacteriophage T7 RNA polymerase
   3207..3362    +  CDS            lacZα (fragment): LacZα fragment of β-galactosidase; lacZ fragment
   3367..3795    +  rep_origin     f1 ori (sequence partly withheld): f1 bacteriophage origin of replication; arrow indicates direction of (+) strand synthesis
   3848..3952    +  promoter       AmpR promoter: bla
   3953..4813    +  CDS            AmpR: β-lactamase; bla; confers resistance to ampicillin, carbenicillin, and related antibiotics
   4984..5572    +  rep_origin     ori: high-copy-number ColE1/pMB1/pBR322/pUC origin of replication
   5755..5847    +  CDS            lacI (fragment): lac repressor; lacI; The lac repressor binds to the lac operator to inhibit transcription in E. coli. This inhibition can be relieved by adding lactose or isopropyl-β-D-thiogalactopyranoside (IPTG).
   5860..5881    +  protein_bind   CAP binding site: CAP binding activates transcription in the presence of cAMP. E. coli catabolite activator protein
   5896..5926    +  promoter       lac promoter: promoter for the E. coli lac operon
   5934..5950    +  protein_bind   lac operator: The lac repressor binds to the lac operator to inhibit transcription in E. coli. This inhibition can be relieved by adding lactose or isopropyl-β-D-thiogalactopyranoside (IPTG). lac repressor encoded by lacI
   5995..6013    +  promoter       T3 promoter: promoter for bacteriophage T3 RNA polymerase
   6041..6267    +  promoter       RSV promoter: Rous sarcoma virus enhancer/promoter
   6268..6448    +  LTR            5' LTR (truncated): truncated 5' long terminal repeat (LTR) from HIV-1
   6495..6620    +  misc_feature   HIV-1 Ψ: packaging signal of human immunodeficiency virus type 1
   6604..6967    +  CDS            HIV-1 gag (fragment): gag protein from human immunodeficiency virus 1; gag
   7113..7346    +  misc_feature   RRE: The Rev response element (RRE) of HIV-1 allows for Rev-dependent mRNA export from the nucleus to the cytoplasm.
   7723..7749    +  CDS            Rev (fragment): human immunodeficiency virus 1 (HIV-1) Rev protein; rev; enhances nuclear export of unspliced and incompletely spliced viral mRNAs
   7753..7993    +  promoter       U6 promoter: RNA polymerase III promoter for human U6 snRNA
   8023..8098    +  misc_RNA       gRNA scaffold: guide RNA scaffold for the Streptococcus pyogenes CRISPR/Cas9 system
   8154..8271    +  misc_feature   cPPT/CTS: central polypurine tract and central termination sequence of HIV-1
>Addgene plasmid #76274 | GRK5 gRNA (BRDN0001148840) | addgene full sequence | sequence record 185524 | Addgene Assembled Sequence
CCCGGGTGCAAAGATGGATAAAGTTTTAAACAGAGAGGAATCTTTGCAGCTAATGGACCTTCTAGGTCTT
GAAAGGAGTGGGAATTGGCTCCGGTGCCCGTCAGTGGGCAGAGCGCACATCGCCCACAGTCCCCGAGAAG
TTGGGGGGAGGGGTCGGCAATTGATCCGGTGCCTAGAGAAGGTGGCGCGGGGTAAACTGGGAAAGTGATG
TCGTGTACTGGCTCCGCCTTTTTCCCGAGGGTGGGGGAGAACCGTATATAAGTGCAGTAGTCGCCGTGAA
CGTTCTTTTTCGCAACGGGTTTGCCGCCAGAACACAGGTAAGTGCCGTGTGTGGTTCCCGCGGGCCTGGC
CTCTTTACGGGTTATGGCCCTTGCGTGCCTTGAATTACTTCCACCTGGCTGCAGTACGTGATTCTTGATC
CCGAGCTTCGGGTTGGAAGTGGGTGGGAGAGTTCGAGGCCTTGCGCTTAAGGAGCCCCTTCGCCTCGTGC
TTGAGTTGAGGCCTGGCCTGGGCGCTGGGGCCGCCGCGTGCGAATCTGGTGGCACCTTCGCGCCTGTCTC
GCTGCTTTCGATAAGTCTCTAGCCATTTAAAATTTTTGATGACCTGCTGCGACGCTTTTTTTCTGGCAAG
ATAGTCTTGTAAATGCGGGCCAAGATCTGCACACTGGTATTTCGGTTTTTGGGGCCGCGGGCGGCGACGG
GGCCCGTGCGTCCCAGCGCACATGTTCGGCGAGGCGGGGCCTGCGAGCGCGGCCACCGAGAATCGGACGG
GGGTAGTCTCAAGCTGGCCGGCCTGCTCTGGTGCCTGGCCTCGCGCCGCCGTGTATCGCCCCGCCCTGGG
CGGCAAGGCTGGCCCGGTCGGCACCAGTTGCGTGAGCGGAAAGATGGCCGCTTCCCGGCCCTGCTGCAGG
GAGCTCAAAATGGAGGACGCGGCGCTCGGGAGAGCGGGCGGGTGAGTCACCCACACAAAGGAAAAGGGCC
TTTCCGTCCTCAGCCGTCGCTTCATGTGACTCCACGGAGTACCGGGCGCCGTCCAGGCACCTCGATTAGT
TCTCGAGCTTTTGGAGTACGTCGTCTTTAGGTTGGGGGGAGGGGTTTTATGCGATGGAGTTTCCCCACAC
TGAGTGGGTGGAGACTGAAGTTAGGCCAGCTTGGCACTTGATGTAATTCTCCTTGGAATTTGCCCTTTTT
GAGTTTGGATCTTGGTTCATTCTCAAGCCTCAGACAGTGGTTCAAAGTTTTTTTCTTCCATTTCAGGTGT
CGTGACGTACGGCCACCATGACCGAGTACAAGCCCACGGTGCGCCTCGCCACCCGCGACGACGTCCCCAG
GGCCGTACGCACCCTCGCCGCCGCGTTCGCCGACTACCCCGCCACGCGCCACACCGTCGATCCGGACCGC
CACATCGAGCGGGTCACCGAGCTGCAAGAACTCTTCCTCACGCGCGTCGGGCTCGACATCGGCAAGGTGT
GGGTCGCGGACGACGGCGCCGCCGTGGCGGTCTGGACCACGCCGGAGAGCGTCGAAGCGGGGGCGGTGTT
CGCCGAGATCGGCCCGCGCATGGCCGAGTTGAGCGGTTCCCGGCTGGCCGCGCAGCAACAGATGGAAGGC
CTCCTGGCGCCGCACCGGCCCAAGGAGCCCGCGTGGTTCCTGGCCACCGTCGGAGTCTCGCCCGACCACC
AGGGCAAGGGTCTGGGCAGCGCCGTCGTGCTCCCCGGAGTGGAGGCGGCCGAGCGCGCCGGGGTGCCCGC
CTTCCTGGAGACCTCCGCGCCCCGCAACCTCCCCTTCTACGAGCGGCTCGGCTTCACCGTCACCGCCGAC
GTCGAGGTGCCCGAAGGACCGCGCACCTGGTGCATGACCCGCAAGCCCGGTGCCTGAACGCGTTAAGTCG
ACAATCAACCTCTGGATTACAAAATTTGTGAAAGATTGACTGGTATTCTTAACTATGTTGCTCCTTTTAC
GCTATGTGGATACGCTGCTTTAATGCCTTTGTATCATGCTATTGCTTCCCGTATGGCTTTCATTTTCTCC
TCCTTGTATAAATCCTGGTTGCTGTCTCTTTATGAGGAGTTGTGGCCCGTTGTCAGGCAACGTGGCGTGG
TGTGCACTGTGTTTGCTGACGCAACCCCCACTGGTTGGGGCATTGCCACCACCTGTCAGCTCCTTTCCGG
GACTTTCGCTTTCCCCCTCCCTATTGCCACGGCGGAACTCATCGCCGCCTGCCTTGCCCGCTGCTGGACA
GGGGCTCGGCTGTTGGGCACTGACAATTCCGTGGTGTTGTCGGGGAAATCATCGTCCTTTCCTTGGCTGC
TCGCCTGTGTTGCCACCTGGATTCTGCGCGGGACGTCCTTCTGCTACGTCCCTTCGGCCCTCAATCCAGC
GGACCTTCCTTCCCGCGGCCTGCTGCCGGCTCTGCGGCCTCTTCCGCGTCTTCGCCTTCGCCCTCAGACG
AGTCGGATCTCCCTTTGGGCCGCCTCCCCGCGTCGACTTTAAGACCAATGACTTACAAGGCAGCTGTAGA
TCTTAGCCACTTTTTAAAAGAAAAGGGGGGACTGGAAGGGCTAATTCACTCCCAACGAAGACAAGATCTG
CTTTTTGCTTGTACTGGGTCTCTCTGGTTAGACCAGATCTGAGCCTGGGAGCTCTCTGGCTAACTAGGGA
ACCCACTGCTTAAGCCTCAATAAAGCTTGCCTTGAGTGCTTCAAGTAGTGTGTGCCCGTCTGTTGTGTGA
CTCTGGTAACTAGAGATCCCTCAGACCCTTTTAGTCAGTGTGGAAAATCTCTAGCAGTACGTATAGTAGT
TCATGTCATCTTATTATTCAGTATTTATAACTTGCAAAGAAATGAATATCAGAGAGTGAGAGGAACTTGT
TTATTGCAGCTTATAATGGTTACAAATAAAGCAATAGCATCACAAATTTCACAAATAAAGCATTTTTTTC
ACTGCATTCTAGTTGTGGTTTGTCCAAACTCATCAATGTATCTTATCATGTCTGGCTCTAGCTATCCCGC
CCCTAACTCCGCCCATCCCGCCCCTAACTCCGCCCAGTTCCGCCCATTCTCCGCCCCATGGCTGACTAAT
TTTTTTTATTTATGCAGAGGCCGAGGCCGCCTCGGCCTCTGAGCTATTCCAGAAGTAGTGAGGAGGCTTT
TTTGGAGGCCTAGGGACGTACCCAATTCGCCCTATAGTGAGTCGTATTACGCGCGCTCACTGGCCGTCGT
TTTACAACGTCGTGACTGGGAAAACCCTGGCGTTACCCAACTTAATCGCCTTGCAGCACATCCCCCTTTC
GCCAGCTGGCGTAATAGCGAAGAGGCCCGCACCGATCGCCCTTCCCAACAGTTGCGCAGCCTGAATGGCG
AATGGG
[124 nt withheld, positions 3367-3490]
C
[91 nt withheld, positions 3492-3582]
A
[49 nt withheld, positions 3584-3632]
CCTTTGACGTTGGAGTCCACGTTCTTT
[37 nt withheld, positions 3660-3696]
ACCCTATCTCGGTCTATTCTTTTGATTTATAAGGGATTTTGCCGATTTCGGCCTATTGGTTAAAAAATGA
GCTGATTTAACAAAAATTTAACGCGAATTTTAACAAAATATTAACGCTTACAATTTAGGTGGCACTTTTC
GGGGAAATGTGCGCGGAACCCCTATTTGTTTATTTTTCTAAATACATTCAAATATGTATCCGCTCATGAG
ACAATAACCCTGATAAATGCTTCAATAATATTGAAAAAGGAAGAGTATGAGTATTCAACATTTCCGTGTC
GCCCTTATTCCCTTTTTTGCGGCATTTTGCCTTCCTGTTTTTGCTCACCCAGAAACGCTGGTGAAAGTAA
AAGATGCTGAAGATCAGTTGGGTGCACGAGTGGGTTACATCGAACTGGATCTCAACAGCGGTAAGATCCT
TGAGAGTTTTCGCCCCGAAGAACGTTTTCCAATGATGAGCACTTTTAAAGTTCTGCTATGTGGCGCGGTA
TTATCCCGTATTGACGCCGGGCAAGAGCAACTCGGTCGCCGCATACACTATTCTCAGAATGACTTGGTTG
AGTACTCACCAGTCACAGAAAAGCATCTTACGGATGGCATGACAGTAAGAGAATTATGCAGTGCTGCCAT
AACCATGAGTGATAACACTGCGGCCAACTTACTTCTGACAACGATCGGAGGACCGAAGGAGCTAACCGCT
TTTTTGCACAACATGGGGGATCATGTAACTCGCCTTGATCGTTGGGAACCGGAGCTGAATGAAGCCATAC
CAAACGACGAGCGTGACACCACGATGCCTGTAGCAATGGCAACAACGTTGCGCAAACTATTAACTGGCGA
ACTACTTACTCTAGCTTCCCGGCAACAATTAATAGACTGGATGGAGGCGGATAAAGTTGCAGGACCACTT
CTGCGCTCGGCCCTTCCGGCTGGCTGGTTTATTGCTGATAAATCTGGAGCCGGTGAGCGTGGGTCTCGCG
GTATCATTGCAGCACTGGGGCCAGATGGTAAGCCCTCCCGTATCGTAGTTATCTACACGACGGGGAGTCA
GGCAACTATGGATGAACGAAATAGACAGATCGCTGAGATAGGTGCCTCACTGATTAAGCATTGGTAACTG
TCAGACCAAGTTTACTCATATATACTTTAGATTGATTTAAAACTTCATTTTTAATTTAAAAGGATCTAGG
TGAAGATCCTTTTTGATAATCTCATGACCAAAATCCCTTAACGTGAGTTTTCGTTCCACTGAGCGTCAGA
CCCCGTAGAAAAGATCAAAGGATCTTCTTGAGATCCTTTTTTTCTGCGCGTAATCTGCTGCTTGCAAACA
AAAAAACCACCGCTACCAGCGGTGGTTTGTTTGCCGGATCAAGAGCTACCAACTCTTTTTCCGAAGGTAA
CTGGCTTCAGCAGAGCGCAGATACCAAATACTGTTCTTCTAGTGTAGCCGTAGTTAGGCCACCACTTCAA
GAACTCTGTAGCACCGCCTACATACCTCGCTCTGCTAATCCTGTTACCAGTGGCTGCTGCCAGTGGCGAT
AAGTCGTGTCTTACCGGGTTGGACTCAAGACGATAGTTACCGGATAAGGCGCAGCGGTCGGGCTGAACGG
GGGGTTCGTGCACACAGCCCAGCTTGGAGCGAACGACCTACACCGAACTGAGATACCTACAGCGTGAGCT
ATGAGAAAGCGCCACGCTTCCCGAAGGGAGAAAGGCGGACAGGTATCCGGTAAGCGGCAGGGTCGGAACA
GGAGAGCGCACGAGGGAGCTTCCAGGGGGAAACGCCTGGTATCTTTATAGTCCTGTCGGGTTTCGCCACC
TCTGACTTGAGCGTCGATTTTTGTGATGCTCGTCAGGGGGGCGGAGCCTATGGAAAAACGCCAGCAACGC
GGCCTTTTTACGGTTCCTGGCCTTTTGCTGGCCTTTTGCTCACATGTTCTTTCCTGCGTTATCCCCTGAT
TCTGTGGATAACCGTATTACCGCCTTTGAGTGAGCTGATACCGCTCGCCGCAGCCGAACGACCGAGCGCA
GCGAGTCAGTGAGCGAGGAAGCGGAAGAGCGCCCAATACGCAAACCGCCTCTCCCCGCGCGTTGGCCGAT
TCATTAATGCAGCTGGCACGACAGGTTTCCCGACTGGAAAGCGGGCAGTGAGCGCAACGCAATTAATGTG
AGTTAGCTCACTCATTAGGCACCCCAGGCTTTACACTTTATGCTTCCGGCTCGTATGTTGTGTGGAATTG
TGAGCGGATAACAATTTCACACAGGAAACAGCTATGACCATGATTACGCCAAGCGCGCAATTAACCCTCA
CTAAAGGGAACAAAAGCTGGAGCTGCAAGCTTAATGTAGTCTTATGCAATACTCTTGTAGTCTTGCAACA
TGGTAACGATGAGTTAGCAACATGCCTTACAAGGAGAGAAAAAGCACCGTGCATGCCGATTGGTGGAAGT
AAGGTGGTACGATCGTGCCTTATTAGGAAGGCAACAGACGGGTCTGACATGGATTGGACGAACCACTGAA
TTGCCGCATTGCAGAGATATTGTATTTAAGTGCCTAGCTCGATACATAAACGGGTCTCTCTGGTTAGACC
AGATCTGAGCCTGGGAGCTCTCTGGCTAACTAGGGAACCCACTGCTTAAGCCTCAATAAAGCTTGCCTTG
AGTGCTTCAAGTAGTGTGTGCCCGTCTGTTGTGTGACTCTGGTAACTAGAGATCCCTCAGACCCTTTTAG
TCAGTGTGGAAAATCTCTAGCAGTGGCGCCCGAACAGGGACTTGAAAGCGAAAGGGAAACCAGAGGAGCT
CTCTCGACGCAGGACTCGGCTTGCTGAAGCGCGCACGGCAAGAGGCGAGGGGCGGCGACTGGTGAGTACG
CCAAAAATTTTGACTAGCGGAGGCTAGAAGGAGAGAGATGGGTGCGAGAGCGTCAGTATTAAGCGGGGGA
GAATTAGATCGCGATGGGAAAAAATTCGGTTAAGGCCAGGGGGAAAGAAAAAATATAAATTAAAACATAT
AGTATGGGCAAGCAGGGAGCTAGAACGATTCGCAGTTAATCCTGGCCTGTTAGAAACATCAGAAGGCTGT
AGACAAATACTGGGACAGCTACAACCATCCCTTCAGACAGGATCAGAAGAACTTAGATCATTATATAATA
CAGTAGCAACCCTCTATTGTGTGCATCAAAGGATAGAGATAAAAGACACCAAGGAAGCTTTAGACAAGAT
AGAGGAAGAGCAAAACAAAAGTAAGACCACCGCACAGCAAGCGGCCGCTGATCTTCAGACCTGGAGGAGG
AGATATGAGGGACAATTGGAGAAGTGAATTATATAAATATAAAGTAGTAAAAATTGAACCATTAGGAGTA
GCACCCACCAAGGCAAAGAGAAGAGTGGTGCAGAGAGAAAAAAGAGCAGTGGGAATAGGAGCTTTGTTCC
TTGGGTTCTTGGGAGCAGCAGGAAGCACTATGGGCGCAGCGTCAATGACGCTGACGGTACAGGCCAGACA
ATTATTGTCTGGTATAGTGCAGCAGCAGAACAATTTGCTGAGGGCTATTGAGGCGCAACAGCATCTGTTG
CAACTCACAGTCTGGGGCATCAAGCAGCTCCAGGCAAGAATCCTGGCTGTGGAAAGATACCTAAAGGATC
AACAGCTCCTGGGGATTTGGGGTTGCTCTGGAAAACTCATTTGCACCACTGCTGTGCCTTGGAATGCTAG
TTGGAGTAATAAATCTCTGGAACAGATTTGGAATCACACGACCTGGATGGAGTGGGACAGAGAAATTAAC
AATTACACAAGCTTAATACACTCCTTAATTGAAGAATCGCAAAACCAGCAAGAAAAGAATGAACAAGAAT
TATTGGAATTAGATAAATGGGCAAGTTTGTGGAATTGGTTTAACATAACAAATTGGCTGTGGTATATAAA
ATTATTCATAATGATAGTAGGAGGCTTGGTAGGTTTAAGAATAGTTTTTGCTGTACTTTCTATAGTGAAT
AGAGTTAGGCAGGGATATTCACCATTATCGTTTCAGACCCACCTCCCAACCCCGAGGGGACCCAGAGAGG
GCCTATTTCCCATGATTCCTTCATATTTGCATATACGATACAAGGCTGTTAGAGAGATAATTAGAATTAA
TTTGACTGTAAACACAAAGATATTAGTACAAAATACGTGACGTAGAAAGTAATAATTTCTTGGGTAGTTT
GCAGTTTTAAAATTATGTTTTAAAATGGACTATCATATGCTTACCGTAACTTGAAAGTATTTCGATTTCT
TGGCTTTATATATCTTGTGGAAAGGACGAAACACCGTATGCGGCAGAGATCCTCTGGTTTTAGAGCTAGA
AATAGCAAGTTAAAATAAGGCTAGTCCGTTATCAACTTGAAAAAGTGGCACCGAGTCGGTGCTTTTTTAA
GCTTGGCGTAACTAGATCTTGAGACAAATGGCAGTATTCATCCACAATTTTAAAAGAAAAGGGGGGATTG
GGGGGTACAGTGCAGGGGAAAGAATAGTAGACATAATAGCAACAGACATACAAACTAAAGAATTACAAAA
ACAAATTACAAAAATTCAAAATTTTCGGGTTTATTACAGGGACAGCAGAGATCCACTTTGGCGCCGGCTC
GAGGGGG
