>Addgene plasmid #76274 | GRK5 gRNA (BRDN0001148840) | depositor partial sequence | sequence record 143734 | Target Sequence
TATGCGGCAGAGATCCTCTG
