>Addgene plasmid #76274 | GRK5 gRNA (BRDN0001148840) | addgene partial sequence | sequence record 185523 | hU6-F
AGAAAGTAATAATTTCTTGGGTAGTTTGCAGTTTTAAAATTATGTTTTAAAATGGACTATCATATGCTTA
CCGTAACTTGAAAGTATTTCGATTTCTTGGCTTTATATATCTTGTGGAAAGGACGAAACACCGTATGCGG
CAGAGATCCTCTGGTTTTAGAGCTAGAAATAGCAAGTTAAAATAAGGCTAGTCCGTTATCAACTTGAAAA
AGTGGCACCGAGTCGGTGCTTTTTTAAGCTTGGCGTAACTAGATCTTGAGACAAATGGCAGTATTCATCC
ACAATTTTAAAAGAAAAGGGGGGATTGGGGGGTACAGTGCAGGGGAAAGAATAGTAGACATAATAGCAAC
AGACATACAAACTAAAGAATTACAAAAACAAATTACAAAAATTCAAAATTTTCGGGTTTATTACAGGGAC
AGCAGAGATCCACTTTGGCGCCGGCTCGAGGGGGCCCGGGTGCAAAGATGGATAAAGTTTTAAACAGAGA
GGAATCTTTGCAGCTAATGGACCTTCTAGGTCTTGAAAGGAGTGGGAATTGGCTCCGGTGCCCGTCAGTG
GGCAGAGCGC
